>Addgene plasmid #111916 | yFusionRed | addgene full sequence | sequence record 219793 | Addgene NGS Result
TTGAGATCCTTTTTTTCTGCGCGTAATCTGCTGCTTGCAAACAAAAAAACCACCGCTACCAGCGGTGGTT
TGTTTGCCGGATCAAGAGCTACCAACTCTTTTTCCGAAGGTAACTGGCTTCAGCAGAGCGCAGATACCAA
ATACTGTTCTTCTAGTGTAGCCGTAGTTAGGCCACCACTTCAAGAACTCTGTAGCACCGCCTACATACCT
CGCTCTGCTAATCCTGTTACCAGTGGCTGCTGCCAGTGGCGATAAGTCGTGTCTTACCGGGTTGGACTCA
AGACGATAGTTACCGGATAAGGCGCAGCGGTCGGGCTGAACGGGGGGTTCGTGCACACAGCCCAGCTTGG
AGCGAACGACCTACACCGAACTGAGATACCTACAGCGTGAGCTATGAGAAAGCGCCACGCTTCCCGAAGG
GAGAAAGGCGGACAGGTATCCGGTAAGCGGCAGGGTCGGAACAGGAGAGCGCACGAGGGAGCTTCCAGGG
GGAAACGCCTGGTATCTTTATAGTCCTGTCGGGTTTCGCCACCTCTGACTTGAGCGTCGATTTTTGTGAT
GCTCGTCAGGGGGGCGGAGCCTATGGAAAAACGCCAGCAACGCGGCCTTTTTACGGTTCCTGGCCTTTTG
CTGGCCTTTTGCTCACATGTTCTTTCCTGCGTTATCCCCTGATTCTGTGGATAACCGTATTACCGCCTTT
GAGTGAGCTGATACCGCTCGCCGCAGCCGAACGACCGAGCGCAGCGAGTCAGTGAGCGAGGAAGCGGAAG
AGCGCCCAATACGCAAACCGCCTCTCCCCGCGCGTTGGCCGATTCATTAATGCAGCTGGCACGACAGGTT
TCCCGACTGGAAAGCGGGCAGTGAGCGCAACGCAATTAATGTGAGTTAGCTCACTCATTAGGCACCCCAG
GCTTTACACTTTATGCTTCCGGCTCGTATGTTGTGTGGAATTGTGAGCGGATAACAATTTCACACAGGAA
ACAGCTATGACCATGATTACGCCAAGCGCGCAATTAACCCTCACTAAAGGGAACAAAAGCTGGAGCTCAG
TTTATCATTATCAATACTCGCCATTTCAAAGAATACGTAAATAATTAATAGTAGTGATTTTCCTAACTTT
ATTTAGTCAAAAAATTAGCCTTTTAATTCTGCTGTAACCCGTACATGCCCAAAATAGGGGGCGGGTTACA
CAGAATATATAACATCGTAGGTGTCTGGGTGAACAGTTTATTCCTGGCATCCACTAAATATAATGGAGCC
CGCTTTTTAAGCTGGCATCCAGAAAAAAAAAGAATCCCAGCACCAAAATATTGTTTTCTTCACCAACCAT
CAGTTCATAGGTCCATTCTCTTAGCGCAACTACAGAGAACAGGGGCACAAACAGGCAAAAAACGGGCACA
ACCTCAATGGAGTGATGCAACCTGCCTGGAGTAAATGATGACACAAGGCAATTGACCCACGCATGTATCT
ATCTCATTTTCTTACACCTTCTATTACCTTCTGCTCTCTCTGATTTGGAAAAAGCTGAAAAAAAAGGTTG
AAACCAGTTCCCTGAAATTATTCCCCTACTTGACTAATAAGTATATAAAGACGGTAGGTATTGATKGTAA
TTCTGTAAATCTATTTCTTAAACTTCTTAAATTCTACTTTTATAGTTAGTCTTTTTTTTAGTTTTAAAAC
ACCAGAACTTAGTTTCGACGGATTCTAGAACTAAAAATGGTTTCTGAATTGATTAAAGAAAACATGCCAA
TGAAGTTGTACATGGAAGGTACTGTTAACAACCATCATTTTAAATGTACATCAGAAGGTGAAGGTAAACC
ATACGAAGGTACTCAAACAATGAGAATTAAAGTTGTTGAAGGTGGTCCATTGCCATTTGCTTTCGATATT
TTGGCAACTTCTTTTATGTACGGTTCAAGAACTTTTATTAAGCATCCACCAGGTATTCCAGATTTCTTTA
AGCAATCTTTCCCAGAAGGTTTTACTTGGGAAAGAGTTACTACATATGAAGATGGTGGTGTTTTGACTGC
AACACAAGATACATCATTGCAAGATGGTTGTTTGATCTATAACGTTAAAGTTAGAGGTGTTAATTTTCCM
GCTAATGGTCCAGTTATGCAAAAGAAAACTTTGGGTTGGGAAGCTTCTACTGAAACAATGTACCCAGCAG
ATGGTGGTTTAGAAGGTGCTTGTGATATGGCATTGAAATTGGTTGGTGGTGGTCATTTGATCTGTAATTT
GGAAACTACATACAGATCTAAGAAACCAGCTACAAATTTGAAGATGCCAGGTGTTTACAACGTTGATCAT
AGATTGGAAAGAATTAAAGAAGCAGATGATGAAACTTACGTTGAACAACATGAAGTTGCTGTTGCAAGAT
ACTCTACAGGTGGTGCTGGTGACGGTGGTAAATAATATCGATACCGTCGACCTCGAGTCATGTAATTAGT
TATGTCACGCTTACATTCACGCCCTCCCCCCACATCCGCTCTAACCGAAAAGGAAGGAGTTAGACAACCT
GAAGTCTAGGTCCCTATTTATTTTTTTATAGTTATGTTAGTATTAAGAACGTTATTTATATTTCAAATTT
TTCTTTTTTTTCTGTACAGACGCGTGTACGCATGTAACATTATACTGAAAACCTTGCTTGAGAAGGTTTT
GGGACGCTCGAAGGCTTTAATTTGCGGCCGGTACCCAATTCGCCCTATAGTGAGTCGTATTACGCGCGCT
CACTGGCCGTCGTTTTACAACGTCGTGACTGGGAAAACCCTGGCGTTACCCAACTTAATCGCCTTGCAGC
ACATCCCCCTTTCGCCAGCTGGCGTAATAGCGAAGAGGCCCGCACCGATCGCCCTTCCCAACAGTTGCGC
AGCCTGAATGGCGAATGGG
[123 nt withheld, positions 2890-3012]
C
[91 nt withheld, positions 3014-3104]
A
[49 nt withheld, positions 3106-3154]
CCTTTGACGTTGGAGTCCACGTTCTTT
[37 nt withheld, positions 3182-3218]
ACCCTATCTCGGTCTATTCTTTTGATTTATAAGGGATTTTGCCGATTTCGGCCTATTGGTTAAAAAATGA
GCTGATTTAACAAAAATTTAACGCGAATTTTAACAAAATATTAACGCTTACAATTTCCTGATGCGGTATT
TTCTCCTTACGCATCTGTGCGGTATTTCACACCGCATATCGACCGGTCGAGGAGAACTTCTAGTATATCT
ACATACCTAATATTATTGCCTTATTAAAAATGGAATCCCAACAATTACATCAAAATCCACATTCTCTTCA
AAATCAATTGTCCTGTACTTCCTTGTTCATGTGTGTTCAAAAACGTTATATTTATAGGATAATTATACTC
TATTTCTCAACAAGTAATTGGTTGTTTGGCCGAGCGGTCTAAGGCGCCTGATTCAAGAAATATCTTGACC
GCAGTTAACTGTGGGAATACTCAGGTATCGTAAGATGCAAGAGTTCGAATCTCTTAGCAACCATTATTTT
TTTCCTCAACATAACGAGAACACACAGGGGCGCTATCGCACAGAATCAAATTCGATGACTGGAAATTTTT
TGTTAATTTCAGAGGTCGCCTGACGCATATACCTTTTTCAACTGAAAAATTGGGAGAAAAAGGAAAGGTG
AGAGCGCCGGAACCGGCTTTTCATATAGAATAGAGAAGCGTTCATGACCTGATGCTTGCATCACAATACT
TTAAGTTGACAATATTATTTAAGGACCTATTGTTTTTTCCAATAGGTGGTTAGCAATCGTCTTACTTTCT
AACTTTTCTTACCTTTTACATTTCAGCAATATATATATATATATTTCAAGGATATACCATTCTAATGTCT
GCCCCTAAGAAGATCGTCGTTTTGCCAGGTGACCACGTTGGTCAAGAAATCACAGCCGAAGCCATTAAGG
TTCTTAAAGCTATTTCTGATGTTCGTTCCAATGTCAAGTTCGATTTCGAAAATCATTTAATTGGTGGTGC
TGCTATCGATGCTACAGGTGTTCCACTTCCAGATGAGGCGCTGGAAGCCTCCAAGAAGGCTGATGCCGTT
TTGTTAGGTGCTGTGGGTGGTCCTAAATGGGGTACCGGTAGTGTTAGACCTGAACAAGGTTTACTAAAAA
TCCGTAAAGAACTTCAATTGTACGCCAACTTAAGACCATGTAACTTTGCATCCGACTCTCTTTTAGACTT
ATCTCCAATCAAGCCACAATTTGCTAAAGGTACTGACTTCGTTGTTGTCAGAGAATTAGTGGGAGGTATT
TACTTTGGTAAGAGAAAGGAAGACGATGGTGATGGTGTCGCTTGGGATAGTGAACAATACACCGTTCCAG
AAGTGCAAAGAATCACAAGAATGGCCGCTTTCATGGCCCTACAACATGAGCCACCATTGCCTATTTGGTC
CTTGGATAAAGCTAATGTTTTGGCCTCTTCAAGATTATGGAGAAAAACTGTGGAGGAAACCATCAAGAAC
GAATTCCCTACATTGAAGGTTCAACATCAATTGATTGATTCTGCCGCCATGATCCTAGTTAAGAACCCAA
CCCACCTAAATGGTATTATAATCACCAGCAACATGTTTGGTGATATCATCTCCGATGAAGCCTCCGTTAT
CCCAGGTTCCTTGGGTTTGTTGCCATCTGCGTCCTTGGCCTCTTTGCCAGACAAGAACACCGCATTTGGT
TCCCATGCCACGGTTCTGCTCCAGATTTGCCAAAGAATAAGGTCAACCCTATCGCCACTATCTTGTCTGC
TGCAATGATGTTGAAATTGTCATTGAACTTGCCTGAAGAAGGTAAGGCCATTGAAGATGCAGTTAAAAAG
GTTTTGGATGCAGGTATCAGAACTGGTGATTTAGGTGGTTCCAACAGTACCACCGAAGTCGGTGATGCTG
TCGCCGAAGAAGTTAAGAAAATCCTTGCTTAAAAAGATTCTCTTTTTTTATGATATTTGTACATAAACTT
TATAAATGAAATTCATAATAGAAACGACACGAAATTACAAAATGGAATATGTTCATAGGGTAGACGAAAC
TATATACGCAATCTACATACATTTATCAAGAAGGAGAAAAAGGAGGATGTAAAGGAATACAGGTAAGCAA
ATTGATACTAATGGCTCAACGTGATAAGGAAAAAGAATTGCACTTTAACATTAATATTGACAAGGAGGAG
GGCACCACACAAAAAGTTAGGTGTAACAGAAAATCATGAAACTATGATTCCTAATTTATATATTGGAGGA
TTTTCTCTAAAAAAAAAAAAANTACAACAAATAAAAAACACTCAATGACCTGACCATTTGATGGAGTTTA
AGTCAATACCTTCTTGAACCATTTCCCATAATGGTGAAAGTTCCCTCAAGAATTTTACTCTGTCAGAAAC
GGCCTTAACGACGTAGTCGATATGGTGCACTCTCAGTACAATCTGCTCTGATGCCKCATAGTTAAGCCMS
CCCCGACACCCGCCAACACCCGCTGACGCGCCCTGACGGGCTTGTCTGCTCCCGGCATCCGCTTACAGAC
AAGCTGTGACCGTCTCCGGGAGCTGCATGTGTCAGAGGTTTTCACCGTCATCACCGAAACGCGCGAGACG
AAAGGGCCTCGTGATACGCCTATTTTTATAGGTTAATGTCATGATAATAATGGTTTCTTAGGACGGATCG
CTTGCCTGTAACTTACACGCGCCTCGTATCTTTTAATGATGGAATAATTTGGGAATTTACTCTGTGTTTA
TTTATTTTTATGTTTTGTATTTGGATTTTAGAAAGTAAATAAAGAAGGTAGAAGAGTTACGGAATGAAGA
AAAAAAAATAAACAAAGGTTTAAAAAATTTCAACAAAAAGCGTACTTTACATATATATTTATTAGACAAG
AAAAGCAGATTAAATAGATATACATTCGATTAACGATAAGTAAAATGTAAAATCACAGGATTTTCGTGTG
TGGTCTTCTACACAGACAAGATGAAACAATTCGGCATTAATACCTGAGAGCAGGAAGAGCAAGATAAAAG
GTAGTATTTGTTGGCGATCCCCCTAGAGTCTTTTACATCTTCGGAAAACAAAAACTATTTTTTCTTTAAT
TTCTTTTTTTACTTTCTATTTTTAATTTATATATTTATATTAAAAAATTTAAATTATAATTATTTTTATA
GCACGTGATGAAAAGGACCCAGGTGGCACTTTTCGGGGAAATGTGCGCGGAACCCCTATTTGTTTATTTT
TCTAAATACATTCAAATATGTATCCGCTCATGAGACAATAACCCTGATAAATGCTTCAATAATATTGAAA
AAGGAAGAGTATGAGTATTCAACATTTCCGTGTCGCCCTTATTCCCTTTTTTGCGGCATTTTGCCTTCCT
GTTTTTGCTCACCCAGAAACGCTGGTGAAAGTAAAAGATGCTGAAGATCAGTTGGGTGCACGAGTGGGTT
ACATCGAACTGGATCTCAACAGCGGTAAGATCCTTGAGAGTTTTCGCCCCGAAGAACGTTTTCCAATGAT
GAGCACTTTTAAAGTTCTGCTATGTGGCGCGGTATTATCCCGTATTGACGCCGGGCAAGAGCAACTCGGT
CGCCGCATACACTATTCTCAGAATGACTTGGTTGAGTACTCACCAGTCACAGAAAAGCATCTTACGGATG
GCATGACAGTAAGAGAATTATGCAGTGCTGCCATAACCATGAGTGATAACACTGCGGCCAACTTACTTCT
GACAACGATCGGAGGACCGAAGGAGCTAACCGCTTTTTTGCACAACATGGGGGATCATGTAACTCGCCTT
GATCGTTGGGAACCGGAGCTGAATGAAGCCATACCAAACGACGAGCGTGACACCACGATGCCTGTAGCAA
TGGCAACAACGTTGCGCAAACTATTAACTGGCGAACTACTTACTCTAGCTTCCCGGCAACAATTAATAGA
CTGGATGGAGGCGGATAAAGTTGCAGGACCACTTCTGCGCTCGGCCCTTCCGGCTGGCTGGTTTATTGCT
GATAAATCTGGAGCCGGTGAGCGTGGGTCTCGCGGTATCATTGCAGCACTGGGGCCAGATGGTAAGCCCT
CCCGTATCGTAGTTATCTACACGACGGGGAGTCAGGCAACTATGGATGAACGAAATAGACAGATCGCTGA
GATAGGTGCCTCACTGATTAAGCATTGGTAACTGTCAGACCAAGTTTACTCATATATACTTTAGATTGAT
TTAAAACTTCATTTTTAATTTAAAAGGATCTAGGTGAAGATCCTTTTTGATAATCTCATGACCAAAATCC
CTTAACGTGAGTTTTCGTTCCACTGAGCGTCAGACCCCGTAGAAAAGATCAAAGGATCTTC
Features (pLannotate 1.2.2; 23 found; start..end, strand, type, name):
      1..589     +  rep_origin     ori: high-copy-number ColE1/pMB1/pBR322/pUC origin of replication
    772..864     +  CDS            lacI (fragment): lac repressor; lacI; The lac repressor binds to the lac operator to inhibit transcription in E. coli. This inhibition can be relieved by adding lactose or isopropyl-β-D-thiogalactopyranoside (IPTG).
    877..898     +  protein_bind   CAP binding site: CAP binding activates transcription in the presence of cAMP. E. coli catabolite activator protein
    913..943     +  promoter       lac promoter: promoter for the E. coli lac operon
    951..967     +  protein_bind   lac operator: The lac repressor binds to the lac operator to inhibit transcription in E. coli. This inhibition can be relieved by adding lactose or isopropyl-β-D-thiogalactopyranoside (IPTG). lac repressor encoded by lacI
   1012..1030    +  promoter       T3 promoter: promoter for bacteriophage T3 RNA polymerase
   1055..1698    +  promoter       GAP promoter: S. cerevisiae TDH3; promoter for glyceraldehyde-3-phosphate dehydrogenase
   1717..2412    +  CDS            FusionRed: FusionRed is a basic (constitutively fluorescent) red fluorescent protein published in 2012, derived from Entacmaea quadricolor. It has low acid sensitivity.
   2416..2437    +  misc_feature   MCS (fragment): pBluescript multiple cloning site
   2438..2685    +  terminator     CYC1 terminator: S. cerevisiae CYC1; transcription terminator for CYC1
   2704..2722    -  promoter       T7 promoter: promoter for bacteriophage T7 RNA polymerase
   2730..2885    +  CDS            lacZα (fragment): LacZα fragment of β-galactosidase; lacZ fragment
   2890..3344    +  rep_origin     f1 ori (sequence partly withheld): f1 bacteriophage origin of replication; arrow indicates direction of (+) strand synthesis
   3345..3397    -  misc_feature   bom (fragment): basis of mobility region from pBR322
   3428..3505    +  CDS            YO192_YEAST (fragment): Experimental evidence at protein level: Swiss-Prot protein existence level 1. From Saccharomyces cerevisiae (strain ATCC 204508 / S288c) (Baker's yeast).
   3645..4052    +  promoter       LEU2 promoter: S. cerevisiae LEU2
   4053..5140    +  CDS            LEU2: 3-isopropylmalate dehydrogenase, required for leucine biosynthesis; S. cerevisiae LEU2; yeast auxotrophic marker
   5503..5619    -  CDS            NFS1 (fragment): NFS1_YEAST - Also known as SPL1 From Saccharomyces cerevisiae (strain ATCC 204508 / S288c) (Baker's yeast).
   5618..5666    -  misc_feature   bom (fragment): basis of mobility region from pBR322
   5770..5805    -  CDS            rop (fragment): Rop protein, which maintains plasmids at low copy number; rop
   5874..6377    -  misc_feature   CEN/ARS: S. cerevisiae CEN6 centromere fused to an autonomously replicating sequence
   6414..6518    +  promoter       AmpR promoter: bla
   6519..7379    +  CDS            AmpR: β-lactamase; bla; confers resistance to ampicillin, carbenicillin, and related antibiotics
