[The description below was written by a language model from this plasmid's Addgene catalogue record and pLannotate feature annotations shown in this document.]
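Description:
yFusionRed is a yeast expression plasmid built on the p415 GPD backbone, a centromeric E. coli–Saccharomyces cerevisiae shuttle vector. In bacteria it is maintained at high copy through a ColE1/pUC-type origin and selected with ampicillin via the β-lactamase (AmpR) cassette. In yeast, the CEN6/ARS element provides stable, low-copy, chromosome-like segregation, and the LEU2 gene with its own promoter allows selection by leucine prototrophy in leu2 auxotrophic strains. The backbone also carries pBluescript-derived remnants, including an f1 phage origin, lac promoter/operator and lacZα fragments, and flanking T3 and T7 promoters. These play no role in yeast expression.

The payload is a roughly 700 bp open reading frame encoding FusionRed, a constitutively fluorescent red protein derived from Entacmaea quadricolor, here codon-optimized for yeast. It sits between the strong constitutive GPD (TDH3, glyceraldehyde-3-phosphate dehydrogenase) promoter and the CYC1 transcription terminator. The insert was placed between SpeI and SalI sites, both of which were destroyed during cloning. No fusion partner or epitope tag is annotated, so the plasmid appears to express the free fluorescent protein.

The associated work compared red fluorescent proteins for imaging in S. cerevisiae in the context of polyglutamine toxicity assays. The construct therefore serves as a source of yeast-optimized FusionRed for evaluating brightness and behaviour in live yeast, or as a template for building tagged fusions. The sequenced record is slightly shorter (7,549 nt) than the stated total size of 7,601 bp, though all expected elements are annotated.
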