Addgene plasmid #111916: yFusionRed
Purpose: yeast optimized FusionRed
Depositing lab: Patrick Lajoie. Depositing organization: University of Western Ontario. Publication: Polyglutamine toxicity assays highlight the advantages of mScarlet for imaging in Saccharomyces cerevisiae. Albakri MB, Jiang Y, Genereaux J, Lajoie P. F1000Res. 2018 Aug 10;7:1242. doi: 10.12688/f1000research.15829.2. eCollection 2018. PubMed 30631438.
Backbone
  Vector backbone: P415 GPD
  Backbone manufacturer: ATCC
  Backbone size w/o insert (bp): 6902
  Total vector size (bp): 7601
  Vector type: Yeast Expression
  Selectable markers: LEU2
Growth in bacteria
  Bacterial resistance: Ampicillin, 100 μg/mL
  Growth temperature: 37°C
  Growth strain: DH5alpha
  Copy number: High Copy
Gene/Insert
  Gene/Insert name: yFusionRed
  Insert size (bp): 699
  Promoter: GPD
  Cloning method: Restriction Enzyme; 5′ cloning site SpeI (destroyed during cloning); 3′ cloning site SalI (destroyed during cloning)
  Sequencing primers: 5′ GPD; 3′ CYC1
Terms and licenses: Academic/Nonprofit Terms; Industry Terms: Not Available to Industry
How to cite: yFusionRed was a gift from Patrick Lajoie (Addgene plasmid # 111916 ; http://n2t.net/addgene:111916 ; RRID:Addgene_111916)
