>Addgene plasmid #111916 | yFusionRed | depositor partial sequence | sequence record 215268 | yFusionRed
ATGGTTTCTGAATTGATTAAAGAAAACATGCCAATGAAGTTGTACATGGAAGGTACTGTTAACAACCATC
ATTTTAAATGTACATCAGAAGGTGAAGGTAAACCATACGAAGGTACTCAAACAATGAGAATTAAAGTTGT
TGAAGGTGGTCCATTGCCATTTGCTTTCGATATTTTGGCAACTTCTTTTATGTACGGTTCAAGAACTTTT
ATTAAGCATCCACCAGGTATTCCAGATTTCTTTAAGCAATCTTTCCCAGAAGGTTTTACTTGGGAAAGAG
TTACTACATATGAAGATGGTGGTGTTTTGACTGCAACACAAGATACATCATTGCAAGATGGTTGTTTGAT
CTATAACGTTAAAGTTAGAGGTGTTAATTTTCCAGCTAATGGTCCAGTTATGCAAAAGAAAACTTTGGGT
TGGGAAGCTTCTACTGAAACAATGTACCCAGCAGATGGTGGTTTAGAAGGTGCTTGTGATATGGCATTGA
AATTGGTTGGTGGTGGTCATTTGATCTGTAATTTGGAAACTACATACAGATCTAAGAAACCAGCTACAAA
TTTGAAGATGCCAGGTGTTTACAACGTTGATCATAGATTGGAAAGAATTAAAGAAGCAGATGATGAAACT
TACGTTGAACAACATGAAGTTGCTGTTGCAAGATACTCTACAGGTGGTGCTGGTGACGGTGGTAAATAA
